Addgene plasmid #20169: pGS775
Depositing lab: Stephen West. Depositing organization: Cancer Research UK. Publication: Cloning, overexpression, purification, and characterization of the Escherichia coli RuvC Holliday junction resolvase. Dunderdale HJ, Sharples GJ, Lloyd RG, West SC. J Biol Chem. 1994 Feb 18. 269(7):5187-94. PubMed 8106500.
Backbone
  Vector backbone: pT7-7
  Backbone manufacturer: made by S Tabor/sold by USB
  Backbone size w/o insert (bp): 2743
  Vector type: Bacterial Expression
Growth in bacteria
  Bacterial resistance: Ampicillin, 100 μg/mL
  Growth temperature: 37°C
  Growth strain: DH5alpha
  Growth instructions: recommended expression strain BL21 (DE3) pLysS
  Copy number: Unknown
Gene/Insert
  Gene/Insert name: RuvC
  Species: E. coli
  Insert size (bp): 512
  Mutation: none
  GenBank ID: CAA42128
  Cloning method: Restriction Enzyme; 5′ cloning site EcoRI (not destroyed); 3′ cloning site HindIII (not destroyed)
  Sequencing primers: 5′ ggcctgctagaattcaaaaaggaggcgcgtgatg; 3′ ggagtggaaaagcttcagccgg
Resource information
  A portion of this plasmid was derived from a plasmid made by: Greg Sharples
Terms and licenses: Academic/Nonprofit Terms; Industry Terms: Not Available to Industry
How to cite: pGS775 was a gift from Stephen West (Addgene plasmid # 20169 ; http://n2t.net/addgene:20169 ; RRID:Addgene_20169)
