[The description below was written by a language model from this plasmid's Addgene catalogue record.]
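Description:
pGS775 is a bacterial expression plasmid built on the pT7-7 backbone (recorded as 2743 bp without insert) for overproduction of the Escherichia coli RuvC protein. It is selected with ampicillin. The record lists the copy number as unknown and gives no feature table, so the origin of replication and exact regulatory elements are not documented here. pT7-7 is generally known as a T7 RNA polymerase-driven expression vector, in which a cloned gene sits downstream of a phage T7 promoter. This fits the recorded recommendation of BL21(DE3) pLysS as the expression strain: that host supplies inducible T7 RNA polymerase, while pLysS provides T7 lysozyme to dampen basal expression. A standard cloning strain is listed for routine propagation.

The insert is the wild-type E. coli ruvC gene, recorded as 512 bp with no mutations, cloned by restriction digestion between EcoRI (5′) and HindIII (3′) sites, both of which remain intact so the fragment can be excised again. No fusion tags or reporters are listed, so the product appears to be native, untagged RuvC, although the record does not state this explicitly. RuvC is the Holliday junction resolvase of E. coli, an endonuclease that cleaves four-way DNA junctions formed during homologous recombination and recombinational repair. The associated publication concerns the cloning, overexpression, purification and characterization of this enzyme, so the plasmid's intended use is producing recombinant RuvC for biochemical studies of junction resolution. Part of the construct was derived from a plasmid made in another laboratory.
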