>Addgene plasmid #20169 | pGS775 | addgene partial sequence | sequence record 25998 | T7 5'-TAATACGACTCACTATAGGG-3'
NNNNTNCTCTAGAATAATTTTGTTTAACTTTAAGAAGGAGATATACATATGGCTAGAATTCAAAAAGGAG
GCGCGTGATGGCTATTATTCTCGGCATTGATCCGGGTTCGCGCGTGACCGGCTACGGCGTCATCCGCCAG
GTAGGTAGGCAACTGTCCTACCTGGGTAGCGGATGCATCCGCACCAAAGTGGATGATTTACCGTCTCGTC
TGAAACTCATCTATGCGGGCGTGACGGAAATCATCACCCAGTTCCAGCCTGATTATTTCGCCATTGAACA
AGTCTTTATGGCAAAGAACGCTGACTCAGCCCTGAAACTGGGCCAGGCGCGCGGCGTGGCGATTGTGGCG
GCGGTGAATCAGGAGTTGCCAGTATTTGAATACGCGGCACGTCAGGTAAAGCAAACGGTGGTAGGTATTG
GCAGTGCCGAAAAAAGCCAGGTGCAGCATATGGTCCGCACCTTGCTGAAACTGCCCGCTAATCCACAGGC
GGATGCCGCCGATGCGCTGGCGATTGCTATCACCCACTGCCACGTTAGTCAGAATGCGATGCAGATGAGC
GAATCGCGGCTGAACCTGGCGAGAGGGCGACTGCGTTAAGTTATACCGCCTCGGTCAGTTCCGGCTGAAG
CTTATCGATGATAAGCTGCNTNAACATGAAAAATTAAATCAATCTAAAGTATATATGAGTTNACTTGGTC
TGACACAGTTACCAATGCTTAATCAGGTGGANGGNACCTAATTCTACANCCNATTCTNNNNTTTCGTTCA
TCCCNTAGTTGCCTGACCTCCCCCGTCCNTGGTAAGATANNNANCNAANANCNNGAANN
